Addgene plasmid #188771: pHR-UCOE-EFS-dCas9-XTEN80-KRAB(Kox1)-P2A-EGFP
Purpose: dCas9 with a C-term HA-2xNLS-XTEN80(linker)-KRAB(Kox1)
Depositing lab: Marco Jost & Jonathan Weissman. Depositing organization: Whitehead Institute for Biomedical Research. Publication: Maximizing CRISPRi efficacy and accessibility with dual-sgRNA libraries and optimal effectors. Replogle JM, Bonnar JL, Pogson AN, Liem CR, Maier NK, Ding Y, Russell BJ, Wang X, Leng K, Guna A, Norman TM, Pak RA, Ramos DM, Ward ME, Gilbert LA, Kampmann M, Weissman JS, Jost M. eLife. 2022 Dec 28;11:e81856. doi: 10.7554/eLife.81856. PubMed 36576240.
Backbone
  Vector backbone: pMH0006, Addgene # 135448
  Vector type: Lentiviral
  Selectable markers: EGFP
Growth in bacteria
  Bacterial resistance: Ampicillin, 100 μg/mL
  Growth temperature: 37°C
  Growth strain: NEB Stable
  Copy number: High Copy
Gene/Insert
  Gene/Insert name: dCas9-XTEN80-KRAB(Kox1)
  Species: Multiple
  Promoter: EFS
  Tag / fusion protein: HA-2xNLS-XTEN80(linker)-KRAB(Kox1) (C terminal on insert)
  Cloning method: Gibson Cloning
Terms and licenses: Academic/Nonprofit Terms; Industry Terms: Not Available to Industry
Depositor comments: Human lentiviral vector for expression of dCas9 with a C-terminal HA-2xNLS-XTEN80(linker)-KRAB(Kox1), and GFP linked by a P2A site from an EFS promoter with an upstream ubiquitous chromatin opening element, pCL75. Please visit https://doi.org/10.1101/2022.07.13.499814 for bioRxiv preprint.
How to cite: pHR-UCOE-EFS-dCas9-XTEN80-KRAB(Kox1)-P2A-EGFP was a gift from Marco Jost & Jonathan Weissman (Addgene plasmid # 188771 ; http://n2t.net/addgene:188771 ; RRID:Addgene_188771)
