[The description below was written by a language model from this plasmid's Addgene catalogue record and pLannotate feature annotations shown in this document.]
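Description:
pHR-UCOE-EFS-dCas9-XTEN80-KRAB(Kox1)-P2A-EGFP is a 14.8 kb HIV-1-based lentiviral transfer plasmid, derived from the pMH0006 backbone, that delivers a CRISPR interference (CRISPRi) effector into human cells. In bacteria it is maintained through a high-copy ColE1/pUC-type origin and selected with ampicillin via the bla gene. The backbone also carries remnants typical of older pHR-series vectors, such as fragments of TcR, rop and bom and an SV40 promoter–gpt–SV40 poly(A) cassette, which play no stated role here. The viral portion comprises a 5' LTR annotated as truncated, the Ψ packaging signal with adjoining gag sequence, the RRE for Rev-dependent export of the genomic RNA, the cPPT/CTS, a WPRE downstream of the payload to boost transcript expression, and a ΔU3 self-inactivating 3' LTR that silences LTR promoter activity after integration.

The expression cassette is driven by EFS, the EF-1α core promoter. According to the depositor, a ubiquitous chromatin opening element sits upstream of it, although this element was not picked up in the automated annotation; such elements are intended to counteract silencing of the integrated transgene. The single open reading frame encodes catalytically dead Streptococcus pyogenes Cas9 (labelled simply Cas9 in the feature table), fused at its C terminus to an HA tag, two nuclear localization signals, an XTEN80 flexible linker and the KRAB repression domain of ZNF10 (Kox1). A P2A peptide then separates this fusion from EGFP, so the fluorescent marker is produced as a distinct protein from the same transcript. EGFP is the only mammalian selectable marker, allowing transduced cells to be identified or sorted by fluorescence. The construct is used to generate cell lines stably expressing the repressor, which sgRNAs supplied separately direct to promoters for targeted gene knockdown. It was deposited as part of a study on maximizing CRISPRi efficacy through optimal effectors.
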