Features (pLannotate 1.2.2; 36 found; start..end, strand, type, name):
     64..82      -  promoter       SP6 promoter: promoter for bacteriophage SP6 RNA polymerase
    310..589     +  CDS            TcR (fragment): tetracycline efflux protein; tet; confers resistance to tetracycline
    590..638     -  misc_feature   bom (fragment): basis of mobility region from pBR322
    740..775     -  CDS            rop (fragment): Rop protein, which maintains plasmids at low copy number; rop
    870..974     +  promoter       AmpR promoter: bla
    975..1835    +  CDS            AmpR: β-lactamase; bla; confers resistance to ampicillin, carbenicillin, and related antibiotics
   2006..2594    +  rep_origin     ori: high-copy-number ColE1/pMB1/pBR322/pUC origin of replication
   2777..2833    +  CDS            lacI (fragment): lac repressor; lacI; The lac repressor binds to the lac operator to inhibit transcription in E. coli. This inhibition can be relieved by adding lactose or isopropyl-β-D-thiogalactopyranoside (IPTG).
   2840..3169    +  promoter       SV40 promoter: SV40 enhancer and early promoter
   3369..3488    +  CDS            gpt (fragment): XGPT_ECOLI - Also known as gpp, gxu. Experimental evidence at protein level: Swiss-Prot protein existence level 1. Purine salvage pathway enzyme that catalyzes the transfer of the ribosyl-5-phosphate group from 5-phospho-alpha-D-ribose 1- diphosphate (PRPP) to the N9 position of the 6-oxopurines guanine and xanthine to form the corresponding ribonucleotides GMP (guanosine 5'- monophosphate) and XMP (xanthosine 5'-monophosphate), with the release of PPi. To a lesser extent, also acts on hypoxanthine (PubMed:9100006, PubMed:3886014). Does not ribophosphorylate adenine (PubMed:3886014). From Esch
   3488..3823    +  CDS            gpt (fragment): XGPT_ECOLI - Also known as gpp, gxu. Experimental evidence at protein level: Swiss-Prot protein existence level 1. Purine salvage pathway enzyme that catalyzes the transfer of the ribosyl-5-phosphate group from 5-phospho-alpha-D-ribose 1- diphosphate (PRPP) to the N9 position of the 6-oxopurines guanine and xanthine to form the corresponding ribonucleotides GMP (guanosine 5'- monophosphate) and XMP (xanthosine 5'-monophosphate), with the release of PPi. To a lesser extent, also acts on hypoxanthine (PubMed:9100006, PubMed:3886014). Does not ribophosphorylate adenine (PubMed:3886014). From Esch
   3918..4223    +  CDS            frsA (fragment): FRSA_ECOLI - Also known as yafA. Experimental evidence at protein level: Swiss-Prot protein existence level 1. Catalyzes the hydrolysis of esters (PubMed:15808744). Displays esterase activity toward pNP-butyrate (PubMed:15808744). May stimulate mixed-acid fermentation by acting as a fermentation/respiration switch that down-regulates respiration and up- regulates fermentation rates (PubMed:15169777). From Escherichia coli (strain K12).
   4227..4301    +  CDS            small t antigen (fragment): SV40 (simian virus 40) small t antigen
   4303..4368    +  intron         small t intron: SV40 (simian virus 40) small t antigen intron
   4498..4518    +  CDS            SV40 NLS: nuclear localization signal of SV40 (simian virus 40) large T antigen
   4837..4920    +  CDS            large T antigen (fragment): large T antigen from SV40 (simian virus 40)
   4943..5077    +  polyA_signal   SV40 poly(A) signal: SV40 polyadenylation signal
   5244..5573    +  CDS            nef (fragment): NEF_HV1BR - Experimental evidence at protein level: Swiss-Prot protein existence level 1. Extracellular Nef protein targets CD4(+) T-lymphocytes for apoptosis by interacting with CXCR4 surface receptors (PubMed:14990729). From Human immunodeficiency virus type 1 group M subtype B (isolate BRU/LAI) (HIV-1).
   5621..5878    +  LTR            5' LTR (truncated): truncated 5' long terminal repeat (LTR) from HIV-1
   5925..6050    +  misc_feature   HIV-1 Ψ: packaging signal of human immunodeficiency virus type 1
   6034..6372    +  CDS            HIV-1 gag (fragment): gag protein from human immunodeficiency virus 1; gag
   6547..6780    +  misc_feature   RRE: The Rev response element (RRE) of HIV-1 allows for Rev-dependent mRNA export from the nucleus to the cytoplasm.
   7157..7257    +  CDS            Rev (fragment): human immunodeficiency virus 1 (HIV-1) Rev protein; rev; enhances nuclear export of unspliced and incompletely spliced viral mRNAs
   7294..7411    +  misc_feature   cPPT/CTS: central polypurine tract and central termination sequence of HIV-1
   7448..7471    -  misc_feature   MCS (fragment): pBluescript multiple cloning site
   8068..8086    +  CDS            small t antigen (fragment): SV40 (simian virus 40) small t antigen
   8112..8323    +  promoter       EF-1α core promoter: core promoter for human elongation factor EF-1α
   8399..12502   +  CDS            Cas9: Cas9 (Csn1) endonuclease from the Streptococcus pyogenes Type II CRISPR/Cas system generates RNA-guided double strand breaks in DNA
  12908..13093   +  CDS            KRAB: Krüppel-associated box (KRAB) transcriptional repression domain from the human zinc finger protein ZNF10 (Margolin et al., 1994)
  13160..13876   +  CDS            EGFP: the original enhanced GFP (Yang et al., 1996) mammalian codon-optimized
  13888..13906   +  misc_feature   MCS (fragment): pUC18/19 multiple cloning site
  13907..13925   +  misc_feature   MCS (fragment): pBluescript multiple cloning site
  13925..14513   +  misc_feature   WPRE: woodchuck hepatitis virus posttranscriptional regulatory element
  14514..14536   +  misc_feature   MCS (fragment): pBluescript multiple cloning site
  14553..14621   +  CDS            nef (fragment): NEF_HV1Z2 - Experimental evidence at protein level: Swiss-Prot protein existence level 1. Extracellular Nef protein targets CD4(+) T-lymphocytes for apoptosis by interacting with CXCR4 surface receptors. From Human immunodeficiency virus type 1 group M subtype D (isolate Z2/CDC-Z34) (HIV-1).
  14623..39      +  LTR            3' LTR (ΔU3) (across the origin): self-inactivating 3' long terminal repeat (LTR) from HIV-1
>Addgene plasmid #188771 | pHR-UCOE-EFS-dCas9-XTEN80-KRAB(Kox1)-P2A-EGFP | addgene full sequence | sequence record 374875 | Addgene NGS Result
CCCTCAGACCCTTTTAGTCAGTGTGGAAAATCTCTAGCAGCATCTAGAATTAATTCCGTGTATTCTATAG
TGTCACCTAAATCGTATGTGTATGATACATAAGGTTATGTATTAATTGTAGCCGCGTTCTAACGACAATA
TGTACAAGCCTAATTGTGTAGCATCTGGCTTACTGAAGCAGACCCTATCATCTCTCTCGTAAACTGCCGT
CAGAGTCGGTTTGGTTGGACGAACCTTCTGAGTTTCTGGTAACGCCGTCCCGCACCCGGAAATGGTCAGC
GAACCAATCAGCAGGGTCATCGCTAGCCAGATCCTCTACGCCGGACGCATCGTGGCCGGCATCACCGGCG
CCACAGGTGCGGTTGCTGGCGCCTATATCGCCGACATCACCGATGGGGAAGATCGGGCTCGCCACTTCGG
GCTCATGAGCGCTTGTTTCGGCGTGGGTATGGTGGCAGGCCCCGTGGCCGGGGGACTGTTGGGCGCCATC
TCCTTGCATGCACCATTCCTTGCGGCGGCGGTGCTCAACGGCCTCAACCTACTACTGGGCTGCTTCCTAA
TGCAGGAGTCGCATAAGGGAGAGCGTCGAATGGTGCACTCTCAGTACAATCTGCTCTGATGCCGCATAGT
TAAGCCAGCCCCGACACCCGCCAACACCCGCTGACGCGCCCTGACGGGCTTGTCTGCTCCCGGCATCCGC
TTACAGACAAGCTGTGACCGTCTCCGGGAGCTGCATGTGTCAGAGGTTTTCACCGTCATCACCGAAACGC
GCGAGACGAAAGGGCCTCGTGATACGCCTATTTTTATAGGTTAATGTCATGATAATAATGGTTTCTTAGA
CGTCAGGTGGCACTTTTCGGGGAAATGTGCGCGGAACCCCTATTTGTTTATTTTTCTAAATACATTCAAA
TATGTATCCGCTCATGAGACAATAACCCTGATAAATGCTTCAATAATATTGAAAAAGGAAGAGTATGAGT
ATTCAACATTTCCGTGTCGCCCTTATTCCCTTTTTTGCGGCATTTTGCCTTCCTGTTTTTGCTCACCCAG
AAACGCTGGTGAAAGTAAAAGATGCTGAAGATCAGTTGGGTGCACGAGTGGGTTACATCGAACTGGATCT
CAACAGCGGTAAGATCCTTGAGAGTTTTCGCCCCGAAGAACGTTTTCCAATGATGAGCACTTTTAAAGTT
CTGCTATGTGGCGCGGTATTATCCCGTATTGACGCCGGGCAAGAGCAACTCGGTCGCCGCATACACTATT
CTCAGAATGACTTGGTTGAGTACTCACCAGTCACAGAAAAGCATCTTACGGATGGCATGACAGTAAGAGA
ATTATGCAGTGCTGCCATAACCATGAGTGATAACACTGCGGCCAACTTACTTCTGACAACGATCGGAGGA
CCGAAGGAGCTAACCGCTTTTTTGCACAACATGGGGGATCATGTAACTCGCCTTGATCGTTGGGAACCGG
AGCTGAATGAAGCCATACCAAACGACGAGCGTGACACCACGATGCCTGTAGCAATGGCAACAACGTTGCG
CAAACTATTAACTGGCGAACTACTTACTCTAGCTTCCCGGCAACAATTAATAGACTGGATGGAGGCGGAT
AAAGTTGCAGGACCACTTCTGCGCTCGGCCCTTCCGGCTGGCTGGTTTATTGCTGATAAATCTGGAGCCG
GTGAGCGTGGGTCTCGCGGTATCATTGCAGCACTGGGGCCAGATGGTAAGCCCTCCCGTATCGTAGTTAT
CTACACGACGGGGAGTCAGGCAACTATGGATGAACGAAATAGACAGATCGCTGAGATAGGTGCCTCACTG
ATTAAGCATTGGTAACTGTCAGACCAAGTTTACTCATATATACTTTAGATTGATTTAAAACTTCATTTTT
AATTTAAAAGGATCTAGGTGAAGATCCTTTTTGATAATCTCATGACCAAAATCCCTTAACGTGAGTTTTC
GTTCCACTGAGCGTCAGACCCCGTAGAAAAGATCAAAGGATCTTCTTGAGATCCTTTTTTTCTGCGCGTA
ATCTGCTGCTTGCAAACAAAAAAACCACCGCTACCAGCGGTGGTTTGTTTGCCGGATCAAGAGCTACCAA
CTCTTTTTCCGAAGGTAACTGGCTTCAGCAGAGCGCAGATACCAAATACTGTTCTTCTAGTGTAGCCGTA
GTTAGGCCACCACTTCAAGAACTCTGTAGCACCGCCTACATACCTCGCTCTGCTAATCCTGTTACCAGTG
GCTGCTGCCAGTGGCGATAAGTCGTGTCTTACCGGGTTGGACTCAAGACGATAGTTACCGGATAAGGCGC
AGCGGTCGGGCTGAACGGGGGGTTCGTGCACACAGCCCAGCTTGGAGCGAACGACCTACACCGAACTGAG
ATACCTACAGCGTGAGCTATGAGAAAGCGCCACGCTTCCCGAAGGGAGAAAGGCGGACAGGTATCCGGTA
AGCGGCAGGGTCGGAACAGGAGAGCGCACGAGGGAGCTTCCAGGGGGAAACGCCTGGTATCTTTATAGTC
CTGTCGGGTTTCGCCACCTCTGACTTGAGCGTCGATTTTTGTGATGCTCGTCAGGGGGGCGGAGCCTATG
GAAAAACGCCAGCAACGCGGCCTTTTTACGGTTCCTGGCCTTTTGCTGGCCTTTTGCTCACATGTTCTTT
CCTGCGTTATCCCCTGATTCTGTGGATAACCGTATTACCGCCTTTGAGTGAGCTGATACCGCTCGCCGCA
GCCGAACGACCGAGCGCAGCGAGTCAGTGAGCGAGGAAGCGGAAGAGCGCCCAATACGCAAACCGCCTCT
CCCCGCGCGTTGGCCGATTCATTAATGCAGCTGTGGAATGTGTGTCAGTTAGGGTGTGGAAAGTCCCCAG
GCTCCCCAGCAGGCAGAAGTATGCAAAGCATGCATCTCAATTAGTCAGCAACCAGGTGTGGAAAGTCCCC
AGGCTCCCCAGCAGGCAGAAGTATGCAAAGCATGCATCTCAATTAGTCAGCAACCATAGTCCCGCCCCTA
ACTCCGCCCATCCCGCCCCTAACTCCGCCCAGTTCCGCCCATTCTCCGCCCCATGGCTGACTAATTTTTT
TTATTTATGCAGAGGCCGAGGCCGCCTCGGCCTCTGAGCTATTCCAGAAGTAGTGAGGAGGCTTTTTTGG
AGGCCTAGGCTTTTGCAAAAAGCTTGGACACAAGACAGGCTTGCGAGATATGTTTGAGAATACCACTTTA
TCCCGCGTCAGGGAGAGGCAGTGCGTAAAAAGACGCGGACTCATGTGAAATACTGGTTTTTAGTGCGCCA
GATCTCTATAATCTCGCGCAACCTATTTTCCCCTCGAACACTTTTTAAGCCGTAGATAAACAGGCTGGGA
CACTTCACATGAGCGAAAAATACATCGTCACCTGGGACATGTTGCAGATCCATGCACGTAAACTCGCAAG
CCGACTGATGCCTTCTGAACAATGGAAAGGCATTATTGCCGTAAGCCGTGGCGGTCTGTACCGGGTGCGT
TACTGGCGCGTGAACTGGGTATTCGTCATGTCGATACCGTTTGTATTTCCAGCTACGATCACGACAACCA
GCGCGAGCTTAAAGTGCTGAAACGCGCAGAAGGCGATGGCGAAGGCTTCATCGTTATTGATGACCTGGTG
GATACCGGTGGTACTGCGGTTGCGATTCGTGAAATGTATCCAAAAGCGCACTTTGTCACCATCTTCGCAA
AACCGGCTGGTCGTCCGCTGGTTGATGACTATGTTGTTGATATCCCGCAAGATACCTGGATTGAACAGCC
GTGGGATATGGGCGTCGTATTCGTCCCGCCAATCTCCGGTCGCTAATCTTTTCAACGCCTGGCACTGCCG
GGCGTTGTTCTTTTTAACTTCAGGCGGGTTACAATAGTTTCCAGTAAGTATTCTGGAGGCTGCATCCATG
ACACAGGCAAACCTGAGCGAAACCCTGTTCAAACCCCGCTTTAAACATCCTGAAACCTCGACGCTAGTCC
GCCGCTTTAATCACGGCGCACAACCGCCTGTGCAGTCGGCCCTTGATGGTAAAACCATCCCTCACTGGTA
TCGCATGATTAACCGTCTGATGTGGATCTGGCGCGGCATTGACCCACGCGAAATCCTCGACGTCCAGGCA
CGTATTGTGATGAGCGATGCCGAACGTACCGACGATGATTTATACGATACGGTGATTGGCTACCGTGGCG
GCAACTGGATTTATGAGTGGGCCCCGGATCTTTGTGAAGGAACCTTACTTCTGTGGTGTGACATAATTGG
ACAAACTACCTACAGAGATTTAAAGCTCTAAGGTAAATATAAAATTTTTAAGTGTATAATGTGTTAAACT
ACTGATTCTAATTGTTTGTGTATTTTAGATTCCAACCTATGGAACTGATGAATGGGAGCAGTGGTGGAAT
GCCTTTAATGAGGAAAACCTGTTTTGCTCAGAAGAAATGCCATCTAGTGATGATGAGGCTACTGCTGACT
CTCAACATTCTACTCCTCCAAAAAAGAAGAGAAAGGTAGAAGACCCCAAGGACTTTCCTTCAGAATTGCT
AAGTTTTTTGAGTCATGCTGTGTTTAGTAATAGAACTCTTGCTTGCTTTGCTATTTACACCACAAAGGAA
AAAGCTGCACTGCTATACAAGAAAATTATGGAAAAATATTCTGTAACCTTTATAAGTAGGCATAACAGTT
ATAATCATAACATACTGTTTTTTCTTACTCCACACAGGCATAGAGTGTCTGCTATTAATAACTATGCTCA
AAAATTGTGTACCTTTAGCTTTTTAATTTGTAAAGGGGTTAATAAGGAATATTTGATGTATAGTGCCTTG
ACTAGAGATCATAATCAGCCATACCACATTTGTAGAGGTTTTACTTGCTTTAAAAAACCTCCCACACCTC
CCCCTGAACCTGAAACATAAAATGAATGCAATTGTTGTTGTTAACTTGTTTATTGCAGCTTATAATGGTT
ACAAATAAAGCAATAGCATCACAAATTTCACAAATAAAGCATTTTTTTCACTGCATTCTAGTTGTGGTTT
GTCCAAACTCATCAATGTATCTTATCATGTCTGGATCAACTGGATAACTCAAGCTAACCAAAATCATCCC
AAACTTCCCACCCCATACCCTATTACCACTGCCAATTACCTGTGGTTTCATTTACTCTAAACCTGTGATT
CCTCTGAATTATTTTCATTTTAAAGAAATTGTATTTGTTAAATATGTACTACAAACTTAGTAGTTGGAAG
GGCTAATTCACTCCCAAAGAAGACAAGATATCCTTGATCTGTGGATCTACCACACACAAGGCTACTTCCC
TGATTAGCAGAACTACACACCAGGGCCAGGGGTCAGATATCCACTGACCTTTGGATGGTGCTACAAGCTA
GTACCAGTTGAGCCAGATAAGGTAGAAGAGGCCAATAAAGGAGAGAACACCAGCTTGTTACACCCTGTGA
GCCTGCATGGGATGGATGACCCGGAGAGAGAAGTGTTAGAGTGGAGGTTTGACAGCCGCCTAGCATTTCA
TCACGTGGCCCGAGAGCTGCATCCGGAGTACTTCAAGAACTGCTGATATCGAGCTTGCTACAAGGGACTT
TCCGCTGGGGACTTTCCAGGGAGGCGTGGCCTGGGCGGGACTGGGGAGTGGCGAGCCCTCAGATCCTGCA
TATAAGCAGCTGCTTTTTGCCTGTACTGGGTCTCTCTGGTTAGACCAGATCTGAGCCTGGGAGCTCTCTG
GCTAACTAGGGAACCCACTGCTTAAGCCTCAATAAAGCTTGCCTTGAGTGCTTCAAGTAGTGTGTGCCCG
TCTGTTGTGTGACTCTGGTAACTAGAGATCCCTCAGACCCTTTTAGTCAGTGTGGAAAATCTCTAGCAGT
GGCGCCCGAACAGGGACTTGAAAGCGAAAGGGAAACCAGAGGAGCTCTCTCGACGCAGGACTCGGCTTGC
TGAAGCGCGCACGGCAAGAGGCGAGGGGCGGCGACTGGTGAGTACGCCAAAAATTTTGACTAGCGGAGGC
TAGAAGGAGAGAGATGGGTGCGAGAGCGTCAGTATTAAGCGGGGGAGAATTAGATCGCGATGGGAAAAAA
TTCGGTTAAGGCCAGGGGGAAAGAAAAAATATAAATTAAAACATATAGTATGGGCAAGCAGGGAGCTAGA
ACGATTCGCAGTTAATCCTGGCCTGTTAGAAACATCAGAAGGCTGTAGACAAATACTGGGACAGCTACAA
CCATCCCTTCAGACAGGATCAGAAGAACTTAGATCATTATATAATACAGTAGCAACCCTCTATTGTGTGC
ATCAAAGGATAGAGATAAAAGACACCAAGGAAGCTTTAGACAAGATAGAGGAAGAGCAAAACAAAAGTAA
GACCACCGCACAGCAAGCGGCCGGCCGCTGATCTTCAGACCTGGAGGAGGAGATATGAGGGACAATTGGA
GAAGTGAATTATATAAATATAAAGTAGTAAAAATTGAACCATTAGGAGTAGCACCCACCAAGGCAAAGAG
AAGAGTGGTGCAGAGAGAAAAAAGAGCAGTGGGAATAGGAGCTTTGTTCCTTGGGTTCTTGGGAGCAGCA
GGAAGCACTATGGGCGCAGCGTCAATGACGCTGACGGTACAGGCCAGACAATTATTGTCTGGTATAGTGC
AGCAGCAGAACAATTTGCTGAGGGCTATTGAGGCGCAACAGCATCTGTTGCAACTCACAGTCTGGGGCAT
CAAGCAGCTCCAGGCAAGAATCCTGGCTGTGGAAAGATACCTAAAGGATCAACAGCTCCTGGGGATTTGG
GGTTGCTCTGGAAAACTCATTTGCACCACTGCTGTGCCTTGGAATGCTAGTTGGAGTAATAAATCTCTGG
AACAGATTTGGAATCACACGACCTGGATGGAGTGGGACAGAGAAATTAACAATTACACAAGCTTAATACA
CTCCTTAATTGAAGAATCGCAAAACCAGCAAGAAAAGAATGAACAAGAATTATTGGAATTAGATAAATGG
GCAAGTTTGTGGAATTGGTTTAACATAACAAATTGGCTGTGGTATATAAAATTATTCATAATGATAGTAG
GAGGCTTGGTAGGTTTAAGAATAGTTTTTGCTGTACTTTCTATAGTGAATAGAGTTAGGCAGGGATATTC
ACCATTATCGTTTCAGACCCACCTCCCAACCCCGAGGGGACCCGACAGGCCCGAAGGAATAGAAGAAGAA
GGTGGAGAGAGAGACAGAGACAGATCCATTCGATTAGTGAACGGATCTCGACGGTATCGCCAAATGGCAG
TATTCATCCACAATTTTAAAAGAAAAGGGGGGATTGGGGGGTACAGTGCAGGGGAAAGAATAGTAGACAT
AATAGCAACAGACATACAAACTAAAGAATTACAAAAACAAATTACAAAAATTCAAAATTTTCGGGTTTAT
TACAGGGACAGCAGAGATCCAGTTTGGATCGATAAGCTTGATATCGAATTCGGGAGGTGGTCCCTGCAGT
TACGCCAATGATAACCCCCGCCAGAAAAATCTTAGTAGCCTTCCCTTTTTGTTTTCCGTGCCCCAACTCG
GCGGATTGACTCGGCCCCTTCCGGAAACACCCGAATCAACTTCTAGTCAAATTATTGTTCACGCCGCAAT
GACCCACCCCTGGCCCGCGTCTGTGGAACTGACCCCTGGTGTACAGGAGAGTTCGCTGCTGAAAGTGGTC
CCAAAGGGGTACTAGTTTTTAAGCTCCCAACTCCCCCTCCCCCAGCGTCTGGAGGATTCCACACCCTCGC
ACCGCAGGGGCGAGGAAGTGGGCGGAGTCCGGTTTTGGCGCCAGCCGCTGAGGCTGCCAAGCAGAAAAGC
CACCGCTGAGGAGACTCCGGTCACTGTCCTCGCCCCGCCTCCCCCTTCCCTCCCCTTGGGGACCACCGGG
CGCCACGCCGCKAACGGTAAGTGCCGCGGTCGTCGGCGCCTCCGCCCTCCCCCTAGGGCCCCAATTCCCA
GCGGGCGCGGCGCGCGGCCCCGCGCGCAGCTCCCGGCTCCCTCCCCCTTCGGATGTGGCTTGAGCTGTAG
GCGCGGAGTCCTGCAGCCTAGGTCTTGAAAGGAGTGGGAATTGGCTCCGGTGCCCGTCAGTGGGCAGAGC
GCACATCGCCCACAGTCCCCGAGAAGTTGGGGGGAGGGGTCGGCAATTGATCCGGTGCCTAGAGAAGGTG
GCGCGGGGTAAACTGGGAAAGTGATGTCGTGTACTGGCTCCGCCTTTTTCCCGAGGGTGGGGGAGAACCG
TATATAAGTGCAGTAGTCGCCGTGAACGTTCTTTTTCGCAACGGGTTTGCCGCCAGAACACAGGGGGGAT
CTGGAGCTCTCGAGAATTCTCACGCGTCTGCAGGATATCAAGCTTGCGGTACCGCGGGCCCGGCCACCAT
GGACAAGAAGTACAGCATCGGCCTGGCCATCGGCACCAACTCTGTGGGCTGGGCCGTGATCACCGACGAG
TACAAGGTGCCCAGCAAGAAATTCAAGGTGCTGGGCAACACCGACCGGCACAGCATCAAGAAGAACCTGA
TCGGCGCCCTGCTGTTCGACAGCGGAGAAACAGCCGAGGCCACCCGGCTGAAGAGAACCGCCAGAAGAAG
ATACACCAGACGGAAGAACCGGATCTGCTATCTGCAAGAGATCTTCAGCAACGAGATGGCCAAGGTGGAC
GACAGCTTCTTCCACAGACTGGAAGAGTCCTTCCTGGTGGAAGAGGATAAGAAGCACGAGCGGCACCCCA
TCTTCGGCAACATCGTGGACGAGGTGGCCTACCACGAGAAGTACCCCACCATCTACCACCTGAGAAAGAA
ACTGGTGGACAGCACCGACAAGGCCGACCTGCGGCTGATCTATCTGGCCCTGGCCCACATGATCAAGTTC
CGGGGCCACTTCCTGATCGAGGGCGACCTGAACCCCGACAACAGCGACGTGGACAAGCTGTTCATCCAGC
TGGTGCAGACCTACAACCAGCTGTTCGAGGAAAACCCCATCAACGCCAGCGGCGTGGACGCCAAGGCCAT
CCTGTCTGCCAGACTGAGCAAGAGCAGACGGCTGGAAAATCTGATCGCCCAGCTGCCCGGCGAGAAGAAG
AATGGCCTGTTCGGCAACCTGATTGCCCTGAGCCTGGGCCTGACCCCCAACTTCAAGAGCAACTTCGACC
TGGCCGAGGATGCCAAACTGCAGCTGAGCAAGGACACCTACGACGACGACCTGGACAACCTGCTGGCCCA
GATCGGCGACCAGTACGCCGACCTGTTTCTGGCCGCCAAGAACCTGTCCGACGCCATCCTGCTGAGCGAC
ATCCTGAGAGTGAACACCGAGATCACCAAGGCCCCCCTGAGCGCCTCTATGATCAAGAGATACGACGAGC
ACCACCAGGACCTGACCCTGCTGAAAGCTCTCGTGCGGCAGCAGCTGCCTGAGAAGTACAAAGAGATTTT
CTTCGACCAGAGCAAGAACGGCTACGCCGGCTACATCGATGGCGGAGCCAGCCAGGAAGAGTTCTACAAG
TTCATCAAGCCCATCCTGGAAAAGATGGACGGCACCGAGGAACTGCTCGTGAAGCTGAACAGAGAGGACC
TGCTGCGGAAGCAGCGGACCTTCGACAACGGCAGCATCCCCCACCAGATCCACCTGGGAGAGCTGCACGC
CATTCTGCGGCGGCAGGAAGATTTTTACCCATTCCTGAAGGACAACCGGGAAAAGATCGAGAAGATCCTG
ACCTTCCGCATCCCCTACTACGTGGGCCCTCTGGCCAGGGGAAACAGCAGATTCGCCTGGATGACCAGAA
AGAGCGAGGAAACCATCACCCCCTGGAACTTCGAGGAAGTGGTGGACAAGGGCGCCAGCGCCCAGAGCTT
CATCGAGCGGATGACCAACTTCGATAAGAACCTGCCCAACGAGAAGGTGCTGCCCAAGCACAGCCTGCTG
TACGAGTACTTCACCGTGTACAACGAGCTGACCAAAGTGAAATACGTGACCGAGGGAATGAGAAAGCCCG
CCTTCCTGAGCGGCGAGCAGAAAAAAGCCATCGTGGACCTGCTGTTCAAGACCAACCGGAAAGTGACCGT
GAAGCAGCTGAAAGAGGACTACTTCAAGAAAATCGAGTGCTTCGACTCCGTGGAAATCTCCGGCGTGGAA
GATCGGTTCAACGCCTCCCTGGGCACATACCACGATCTGCTGAAAATTATCAAGGACAAGGACTTCCTGG
ACAATGAGGAAAACGAGGACATTCTGGAAGATATCGTGCTGACCCTGACACTGTTTGAGGACAGAGAGAT
GATCGAGGAACGGCTGAAAACCTATGCCCACCTGTTCGACGACAAAGTGATGAAGCAGCTGAAGCGGCGG
AGATACACCGGCTGGGGCAGGCTGAGCCGGAAGCTGATCAACGGCATCCGGGACAAGCAGTCCGGCAAGA
CAATCCTGGATTTCCTGAAGTCCGACGGCTTCGCCAACAGAAACTTCATGCAGCTGATCCACGACGACAG
CCTGACCTTTAAAGAGGACATCCAGAAAGCCCAGGTGTCCGGCCAGGGCGATAGCCTGCACGAGCACATT
GCCAATCTGGCCGGCAGCCCCGCCATTAAGAAGGGCATCCTGCAGACAGTGAAGGTGGTGGACGAGCTCG
TGAAAGTGATGGGCCGGCACAAGCCCGAGAACATCGTGATCGAAATGGCCAGAGAGAACCAGACCACCCA
GAAGGGACAGAAGAACAGCCGCGAGAGAATGAAGCGGATCGAAGAGGGCATCAAAGAGCTGGGCAGCCAG
ATCCTGAAAGAACACCCCGTGGAAAACACCCAGCTGCAGAACGAGAAGCTGTACCTGTACTACCTGCAGA
ATGGGCGGGATATGTACGTGGACCAGGAACTGGACATCAACCGGCTGTCCGACTACGATGTGGACGCTAT
CGTGCCTCAGAGCTTTCTGAAGGACGACTCCATCGATAACAAAGTGCTGACTCGGAGCGACAAGAACCGG
GGCAAGAGCGACAACGTGCCCTCCGAAGAGGTCGTGAAGAAGATGAAGAACTACTGGCGCCAGCTGCTGA
ATGCCAAGCTGATTACCCAGAGGAAGTTCGACAATCTGACCAAGGCCGAGAGAGGCGGCCTGAGCGAACT
GGATAAGGCCGGCTTCATCAAGAGACAGCTGGTGGAAACCCGGCAGATCACAAAGCACGTGGCACAGATC
CTGGACTCCCGGATGAACACTAAGTACGACGAGAACGACAAACTGATCCGGGAAGTGAAAGTGATCACCC
TGAAGTCCAAGCTGGTGTCCGATTTCCGGAAGGATTTCCAGTTTTACAAAGTGCGCGAGATCAACAACTA
CCACCACGCCCACGACGCCTACCTGAACGCCGTCGTGGGAACCGCCCTGATCAAAAAGTACCCTAAGCTG
GAAAGCGAGTTCGTGTACGGCGACTACAAGGTGTACGACGTGCGGAAGATGATCGCCAAGAGCGAGCAGG
AAATCGGCAAGGCTACCGCCAAGTACTTCTTCTACAGCAACATCATGAACTTTTTCAAGACCGAGATTAC
CCTGGCCAACGGCGAGATCCGGAAGCGGCCTCTGATCGAGACAAACGGCGAAACAGGCGAGATCGTGTGG
GATAAGGGCCGGGACTTTGCCACCGTGCGGAAAGTGCTGTCTATGCCCCAAGTGAATATCGTGAAAAAGA
CCGAGGTGCAGACAGGCGGCTTCAGCAAAGAGTCTATCCTGCCCAAGAGGAACAGCGACAAGCTGATCGC
CAGAAAGAAGGACTGGGACCCTAAGAAGTACGGCGGCTTCGACAGCCCCACCGTGGCCTATTCTGTGCTG
GTGGTGGCCAAAGTGGAAAAGGGCAAGTCCAAGAAACTGAAGAGTGTGAAAGAGCTGCTGGGGATCACCA
TCATGGAAAGAAGCAGCTTCGAGAAGAATCCCATCGACTTTCTGGAAGCCAAGGGCTACAAAGAAGTGAA
AAAGGACCTGATCATCAAGCTGCCTAAGTACTCCCTGTTCGAGCTGGAAAACGGCCGGAAGAGAATGCTG
GCCTCTGCCGGCGAACTGCAGAAGGGAAACGAACTGGCCCTGCCCTCCAAATATGTGAACTTCCTGTACC
TGGCCAGCCACTATGAGAAGCTGAAGGGCTCCCCCGAGGATAATGAGCAGAAACAGCTGTTTGTGGAACA
GCACAAACACTACCTGGACGAGATCATCGAGCAGATCAGCGAGTTCTCCAAGAGAGTGATCCTGGCCGAC
GCTAATCTGGACAAGGTGCTGAGCGCCTACAACAAGCACAGAGACAAGCCTATCAGAGAGCAGGCCGAGA
ATATCATCCACCTGTTTACCCTGACCAATCTGGGAGCCCCTGCCGCCTTCAAGTACTTTGACACCACCAT
CGACCGGAAGAGGTACACCAGCACCAAAGAGGTGCTGGACGCCACCCTGATCCACCAGAGCATCACCGGC
CTGTACGAGACACGGATCGACCTGTCTCAGCTGGGAGGCGACGCCTATCCCTATGACGTGCCCGATTATG
CCAGCCTGGGCAGCGGCTCCCCCAAGAAAAAACGCAAGGTGGAAGATCCTAAGAAAAAGCGGAAAGTGGA
CGGCATTGGTAGTGGGAGCAACGGCAGCAGCGGATCCGGAGGGCCGAGCTCTGGCGCACCCCCACCAAGT
GGAGGGTCTCCTGCCGGGTCCCCAACATCTACTGAAGAAGGCACCAGCGAATCCGCAACGCCCGAGTCAG
GCCCTGGTACCTCCACAGAACCATCTGAAGGTAGTGCGCCTGGTTCCCCAGCTGGAAGCCCTACTTCCAC
CGAAGAAGGCACGTCAACCGAACCAAGTGAAGGATCTGCCCCTGGGACCAGCACTGAACCATCTGAGATG
GATGCTAAGTCACTAACTGCCTGGTCCCGGACACTGGTGACCTTCAAGGATGTATTTGTGGACTTCACCA
GGGAGGAGTGGAAGCTGCTGGACACTGCTCAGCAGATCGTGTACAGAAATGTGATGCTGGAGAACTATAA
GAACCTGGTTTCCTTGGGTTATCAGCTTACTAAGCCAGATGTGATCCTCCGGTTGGAGAAGGGAGAAGAG
CCCAGCGGCCGCGCTACTAACTTCAGCCTGCTGAAGCAGGCTGGAGACGTGGAGGAGAACCCTGGACCTG
TGAGCAAGGGCGAGGAGCTGTTCACCGGGGTGGTGCCCATCCTGGTCGAGCTGGACGGCGACGTAAACGG
CCACAAGTTCAGCGTGTCTGGCGAGGGCGAGGGCGATGCCACCTACGGCAAGCTGACCCTGAAGTTCATC
TGCACCACCGGCAAGCTGCCCGTGCCCTGGCCCACCCTCGTGACCACCCTGACCTACGGCGTGCAGTGCT
TCAGCCGCTACCCCGACCACATGAAGCAGCACGACTTCTTCAAGTCCGCCATGCCCGAAGGCTACGTCCA
GGAGCGCACCATCTTCTTCAAGGACGACGGCAACTACAAGACCCGCGCCGAGGTGAAGTTCGAGGGCGAC
ACCCTGGTGAACCGCATCGAGCTGAAGGGCATCGACTTCAAGGAGGACGGCAACATCCTGGGGCACAAGC
TGGAGTACAACTACAACAGCCACAACGTCTATATCATGGCCGACAAGCAGAAGAACGGCATCAAGGCGAA
CTTCAAGATCCGCCACAACATCGAGGACGGCAGCGTGCAGCTCGCCGACCACTACCAGCAGAACACCCCC
ATCGGCGACGGCCCCGTGCTGCTGCCCGACAACCACTACCTGAGCACCCAGTCCGCCCTGAGCAAAGACC
CCAACGAGAAGCGCGATCACATGGTCCTGCTGGAGTTCGTGACCGCCGCCGGGATCACTCTCGGCATGGA
CGAGCTGTACAAGTAATAAGCGATCGCCCTGCAGGCATGCAAGCTTGATATCAAGCTTATCGATAATCAA
CCTCTGGATTACAAAATTTGTGAAAGATTGACTGGTATTCTTAACTATGTTGCTCCTTTTACGCTATGTG
GATACGCTGCTTTAATGCCTTTGTATCATGCTATTGCTTCCCGTATGGCTTTCATTTTCTCCTCCTTGTA
TAAATCCTGGTTGCTGTCTCTTTATGAGGAGTTGTGGCCCGTTGTCAGGCAACGTGGCGTGGTGTGCACT
GTGTTTGCTGACGCAACCCCCACTGGTTGGGGCATTGCCACCACCTGTCAGCTCCTTTCCGGGACTTTCG
CTTTCCCCCTCCCTATTGCCACGGCGGAACTCATCGCCGCCTGCCTTGCCCGCTGCTGGACAGGGGCTCG
GCTGTTGGGCACTGACAATTCCGTGGTGTTGTCGGGGAAATCATCGTCCTTTCCTTGGCTGCTCGCCTGT
GTTGCCACCTGGATTCTGCGCGGGACGTCCTTCTGCTACGTCCCTTCGGCCCTCAATCCAGCGGACCTTC
CTTCCCGCGGCCTGCTGCCGGCTCTGCGGCCTCTTCCGCGTCTTCGCCTTCGCCCTCAGACGAGTCGGAT
CTCCCTTTGGGCCGCCTCCCCGCATCGATACCGTCGACCTCGAGGGAATTAATTCGAGCTCGGTACCTTT
AAGACCAATGACTTACAAGGCAGCTGTAGATCTTAGCCACTTTTTAAAAGAAAAGGGGGGACTGGAAGGG
CTAATTCACTCCCAACGAAGACAAGATCTGCTTTTTGCTTGTACTGGGTCTCTCTGGTTAGACCAGATCT
GAGCCTGGGAGCTCTCTGGCTAACTAGGGAACCCACTGCTTAAGCCTCAATAAAGCTTGCCTTGAGTGCT
TCAAGTAGTGTGTGCCCGTCTGTTGTGTGACTCTGGTAACTAGAGAT
